Addgene plasmid #134190: pDK324
Purpose: Expression of C. elegans KNL1 with 8A mutation
Depositing lab: Iain Cheeseman. Depositing organization: Whitehead Institute for Biomedical Research.
Backbone
  Vector backbone: pRSETa
  Vector type: Bacterial Expression
Growth in bacteria
  Bacterial resistance: Ampicillin, 100 μg/mL
  Growth temperature: 37°C
  Growth strain: DH5alpha
  Copy number: High Copy
Gene/Insert
  Gene/Insert name: KNL1
  Species: C. elegans (nematode)
  Mutation: 8A
  Entrez Gene: knl-1 (a.k.a. CELE_C02F5.1)
  Cloning method: Restriction Enzyme; 5′ cloning site unknown (unknown if destroyed); 3′ cloning site unknown (unknown if destroyed)
Terms and licenses: Academic/Nonprofit Terms; Industry Terms: Not Available to Industry
How to cite: pDK324 was a gift from Iain Cheeseman (Addgene plasmid # 134190 ; http://n2t.net/addgene:134190 ; RRID:Addgene_134190)
