[The description below was written by a language model from this plasmid's Addgene catalogue record and pLannotate feature annotations shown in this document.]
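Description:
pDK324 is a bacterial expression plasmid built on the pRSETa backbone for producing a mutant form of the Caenorhabditis elegans kinetochore protein KNL-1 in E. coli. The sequenced plasmid is small (about 3.3 kb). It replicates from a high-copy ColE1/pUC-type origin and is selected with ampicillin through the β-lactamase gene and its native promoter. An f1 phage origin is also present, which in principle allows single-stranded DNA production. Short matches to lacI, lacZα and a T7 gene 10-derived sequence are annotated only as fragments and are most likely backbone remnants rather than functional elements.

The expression cassette is a standard T7 arrangement: a T7 promoter followed by the efficient T7 gene 10 ribosome binding site, the coding region, and a T7 terminator. Expression therefore requires a host that supplies T7 RNA polymerase. No lac operator is annotated. Just upstream of the insert is a short hit to a composite tag that includes a 6xHis element. This is consistent with the N-terminal polyhistidine tag typical of pRSET vectors, although the record does not explicitly list a tag. The knl-1 annotation spans only about 500 bp, so the plasmid appears to encode a fragment of KNL-1 rather than the full-length protein. The record does not state which residues are included.

The insert carries a mutation designated "8A", presumably eight alanine substitutions, but the positions and rationale are not given, and the cloning sites are unknown. KNL-1 is part of the KMN network that forms the kinetochore–microtubule interface, so the construct is suited to making recombinant mutant protein for biochemical comparison with wild type.
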