Features (pLannotate 1.2.2; 12 found; start..end, strand, type, name):
    259..312     +  CDS            lacI (fragment): lac repressor; lacI; The lac repressor binds to the lac operator to inhibit transcription in E. coli. This inhibition can be relieved by adding lactose or isopropyl-β-D-thiogalactopyranoside (IPTG).
    332..350     +  promoter       T7 promoter: promoter for bacteriophage T7 RNA polymerase
    382..404     +  RBS            RBS: efficient ribosome binding site from bacteriophage T7 gene 10 (Olins and Rangwala, 1989)
    424..444     +  CDS            capTEV™ (fragment): composite tag for in vivo biotinylation, TEV protease cleavage, and 6xHis tagging
    454..954     +  CDS            knl-1 (fragment): KNL1_CAEEL - Experimental evidence at protein level: Swiss-Prot protein existence level 1. Proposed to be part of the KMN network incorporating the MIS12 complex and NDC80 complex that is required for establishing the kinetochore-microtubule interface that aids in chromosome segregation during meiotic and mitotic cell division (PubMed:14522947, PubMed:15371340, PubMed:17129783, PubMed:18070910). Appears to function downstream of hcp-3 (CENP-A) and hcp-4 (CENP-C) in the kinetochore assembly hierarchy (PubMed:15767665, PubMed:16273096). Has a role in the correct localization of the spindly-like
   1011..1060    +  CDS            SET1 (fragment): solubility-enhancement tag derived from T7 phage gene 10B
   1068..1115    +  terminator     T7 terminator: transcription terminator for bacteriophage T7 RNA polymerase
   1141..1207    +  CDS            lacZα (fragment): LacZα fragment of β-galactosidase; lacZ fragment
   1212..1640    +  rep_origin     f1 ori (sequence partly withheld): f1 bacteriophage origin of replication; arrow indicates direction of (+) strand synthesis
   1693..1797    +  promoter       AmpR promoter: bla
   1798..2658    +  CDS            AmpR: β-lactamase; bla; confers resistance to ampicillin, carbenicillin, and related antibiotics
   2829..76      +  rep_origin     ori (across the origin): high-copy-number ColE1/pMB1/pBR322/pUC origin of replication
>Addgene plasmid #134190 | pDK324 | addgene full sequence | sequence record 272307 | Addgene NGS Result
TCCTGTCGGGTTTCGCCACCTCTGACTTGAGCGTCGATTTTTGTGATGCTCGTCAGGGGGGCGGAGCCTA
TGGAAAAACGCCAGCAACGCGGCCTTTTTACGGTTCCTGGCCTTTTGCTGGCCTTTTGCTCACATGTTCT
TTCCTGCGTTATCCCCTGATTCTGTGGATAACCGTATTACCGCCTTTGAGTGAGCTGATACCGCTCGCCG
CAGCCGAACGACCGAGCGCAGCGAGTCAGTGAGCGAGGAAGCGGAAGAGCGCCCAATACGCAAACCGCCT
CTCCCCGCGCGTTGGCCGATTCATTAATGCAGGATCTCGATCCCGCGAAATTAATACGACTCACTATAGG
GAGACCACAACGGTTTCCCTCTAGAAATAATTTTGTTTAACTTTAAGAAGGAGATATACATATGCGGGGT
TCTCATCATCATCATCATCATGGTATGGCTAGCACTGACACTATTGGATCAGATGGTATTTTGACACCAC
GTGGCGGAAACATGGATATTTCCGAATCTCCGGCCTGCACGTCCTCATTTCAAGTGTTCGGCGGTGGTAA
TCTCGATAAAACTATGGATATGTCTCTCGAAACAACTATCAACGAGAACAACGAAACGGCGAGATTGTTT
GAAACCACAAGAGATCCAACAGCTGCTGCAGAGAAAGCTGCCGAAACCACTACTAAGGCTACTGAACGTG
CTGCTAGTATGCCACTGGATGATACCTTAGCAATGTTCAATACAACGAATCAAGAAGATAAGGATATGTC
AGTTGATCGTTCAGTTCTTTTCACGATTCCCAAAGTTCCGAAGCATAACGCTACAATGAATAGAACTATA
CCGATGGACCTCGATGAATCAAAAGCAGCGGGCGGCCAGTGCGATGAAACGATGAATGTGTTCAATTTCA
CAAACTTGGAAGCCGCTGAAATGGATACGAGTAAATTAGATGAATAGGGATCCGAGCTCGAGATCTGCAG
CTGGTACCATGGAATTCGAAGCTTGATCCGGCTGCTAACAAAGCCCGAAAGGAAGCTGAGTTGGCTGCTG
CCACCGCTGAGCAATAACTAGCATAACCCCTTGGGGCCTCTAAACGGGTCTTGAGGGGTTTTTTGCTGAA
AGGAGGAACTATATCCGGATCTGGCGTAATAGCGAAGAGGCCCGCACCGATCGCCCTTCCCAACAGTTGC
GCAGCCTGAATGGCGAATGGG
[124 nt withheld, positions 1212-1335]
C
[91 nt withheld, positions 1337-1427]
A
[49 nt withheld, positions 1429-1477]
CCTTTGACGTTGGAGTCCACGTTCTTT
[37 nt withheld, positions 1505-1541]
ACCCTATCTCGGTCTATTCTTTTGATTTATAAGGGATTTTGCCGATTTCGGCCTATTGGTTAAAAAATGA
GCTGATTTAACAAAAATTTAACGCGAATTTTAACAAAATATTAACGCTTACAATTTAGGTGGCACTTTTC
GGGGAAATGTGCGCGGAACCCCTATTTGTTTATTTTTCTAAATACATTCAAATATGTATCCGCTCATGAG
ACAATAACCCTGATAAATGCTTCAATAATATTGAAAAAGGAAGAGTATGAGTATTCAACATTTCCGTGTC
GCCCTTATTCCCTTTTTTGCGGCATTTTGCCTTCCTGTTTTTGCTCACCCAGAAACGCTGGTGAAAGTAA
AAGATGCTGAAGATCAGTTGGGTGCACGAGTGGGTTACATCGAACTGGATCTCAACAGCGGTAAGATCCT
TGAGAGTTTTCGCCCCGAAGAACGTTTTCCAATGATGAGCACTTTTAAAGTTCTGCTATGTGGCGCGGTA
TTATCCCGTATTGACGCCGGGCAAGAGCAACTCGGTCGCCGCATACACTATTCTCAGAATGACTTGGTTG
AGTACTCACCAGTCACAGAAAAGCATCTTACGGATGGCATGACAGTAAGAGAATTATGCAGTGCTGCCAT
AACCATGAGTGATAACACTGCGGCCAACTTACTTCTGACAACGATCGGAGGACCGAAGGAGCTAACCGCT
TTTTTGCACAACATGGGGGATCATGTAACTCGCCTTGATCGTTGGGAACCGGAGCTGAATGAAGCCATAC
CAAACGACGAGCGTGACACCACGATGCCTGTAGCAATGGCAACAACGTTGCGCAAACTATTAACTGGCGA
ACTACTTACTCTAGCTTCCCGGCAACAATTAATAGACTGGATGGAGGCGGATAAAGTTGCAGGACCACTT
CTGCGCTCGGCCCTTCCGGCTGGCTGGTTTATTGCTGATAAATCTGGAGCCGGTGAGCGTGGGTCTCGCG
GTATCATTGCAGCACTGGGGCCAGATGGTAAGCCCTCCCGTATCGTAGTTATCTACACGACGGGGAGTCA
GGCAACTATGGATGAACGAAATAGACAGATCGCTGAGATAGGTGCCTCACTGATTAAGCATTGGTAACTG
TCAGACCAAGTTTACTCATATATACTTTAGATTGATTTAAAACTTCATTTTTAATTTAAAAGGATCTAGG
TGAAGATCCTTTTTGATAATCTCATGACCAAAATCCCTTAACGTGAGTTTTCGTTCCACTGAGCGTCAGA
CCCCGTAGAAAAGATCAAAGGATCTTCTTGAGATCCTTTTTTTCTGCGCGTAATCTGCTGCTTGCAAACA
AAAAAACCACCGCTACCAGCGGTGGTTTGTTTGCCGGATCAAGAGCTACCAACTCTTTTTCCGAAGGTAA
CTGGCTTCAGCAGAGCGCAGATACCAAATACTGTTCTTCTAGTGTAGCCGTAGTTAGGCCACCACTTCAA
GAACTCTGTAGCACCGCCTACATACCTCGCTCTGCTAATCCTGTTACCAGTGGCTGCTGCCAGTGGCGAT
AAGTCGTGTCTTACCGGGTTGGACTCAAGACGATAGTTACCGGATAAGGCGCAGCGGTCGGGCTGAACGG
GGGGTTCGTGCACACAGCCCAGCTTGGAGCGAACGACCTACACCGAACTGAGATACCTACAGCGTGAGCT
ATGAGAAAGCGCCACGCTTCCCGAAGGGAGAAAGGCGGACAGGTATCCGGTAAGCGGCAGGGTCGGAACA
GGAGAGCGCACGAGGGAGCTTCCAGGGGGAAACGCCTGGTATCTTTATAG
